>Addgene plasmid #105733 | pET11a asyn Q79N (TAC-->TAT) | addgene full sequence | sequence record 207258 | Addgene NGS Result
CTTAACGTGAGTTTTCGTTCCACTGAGCGTCAGACCCCGTAGAAAAGATCAAAGGATCTTCTTGAGATCC
TTTTTTTCTGCGCGTAATCTGCTGCTTGCAAACAAAAAAACCACCGCTACCAGCGGTGGTTTGTTTGCCG
GATCAAGAGCTACCAACTCTTTTTCCGAAGGTAACTGGCTTCAGCAGAGCGCAGATACCAAATACTGTCC
TTCTAGTGTAGCCGTAGTTAGGCCACCACTTCAAGAACCTGTAGCACCGCCTACATACCTCGCTCTGCTA
ATCCTGTTACCAGTGGCTGCTGCCAGTGGCGATAAGTCGTGTCTTACCGGGTTGGACTCAAGACGATAGT
TACCGGATAAGGCGCAGCGGTCGGGCTGAACGGGGGGTTCGTGCACACAGCCCAGCTTGGAGCGAACGAC
CTACACCGAACTGAGATACCTACAGCGTGAGCTATGAGAAAGCGCCACGCTTCCCGAAGGGAGAAAGGCG
GACAGGTATCCGGTAAGCGGCAGGGTCGGAACAGGAGAGCGCACGAGGGAGCTTCCAGGGGGAAACGCCT
GGTATCTTTATAGTCCTGTCGGGTTTCGCCACCTCTGACTTGAGCGTCGATTTTTGTGATGCTCGTCAGG
GGGGCGGAGCCTATGGAAAAACGCCAGCAACGCGGCCTTTTTACGGTTCCTGGCCTTTTGCTGGCCTTTT
GCTCACATGTTCTTTCCTGCGTTATCCCCTGATTCTGTGGATAACCGTATTACCGCCTTTGAGTGAGCTG
ATACCGCTCGCCGCAGCCGAACGACCGAGCGCAGCGAGTCAGTGAGCGAGGAAGCGGAAGAGCGCCTGAT
GCGGTATTTTCTCCTTACGCATCTGTGCGGTATTTCACACCGCAATGGTGCACTCTCAGTACAATCTGCT
CTGATGCCGCATAGTTAAGCCAGTATACACTCCGCTATCGCTACGTGACTGGGTCATGGCTGCGCCCCGA
CACCCGCCAACACCCGCTGACGCGCCCTGACGGGCTTGTCTGCTCCCGGCATCCGCTTACAGACAAGCTG
TGACCGTCTCCGGGAGCTGCATGTGTCAGAGGTTTTCACCGTCATCACCGAAACGCGCGAGGCAGCTGCG
GTAAAGCTCATCAGCGTGGTCGTGAAGCGATTCACAGATGTCTGCCTGTTCATCCGCGTCCAGCTCGTTG
AGTTTCTCCAGAAGCGTTAATGTCTGGCTTCTGATAAAGCGGGCCATGTTAAGGGCGGTTTTTTCCTGTT
TGGTCACTGATGCCTCCGTGTAAGGGGGATTTCTGTTCATGGGGGTAATGATACCGATGAAACGAGAGAG
GATGCTCACGATACGGGTTACTGATGATGAACATGCCCGGTTACTGGAACGTTGTGAGGGTAAACAACTG
GCGGTATGGATGCGGCGGGACCAGAGAAAAATCACTCAGGGTCAATGCCAGCGCTTCGTTAATACAGATG
TAGGTGTTCCACAGGGTAGCCAGCAGCATCCTGCGATGCAGATCCGGAACATAATGGTGCAGGGCGCTGA
CTTCCGCGTTTCCAGACTTTACGAAACACGGAAACCGAAGACCATTCATGTTGTTGCTCAGGTCGCAGAC
GTTTTGCAGCAGCAGTCGCTTCACGTTCGCTCGCGTATCGGTGATTCATTCTGCTAACCAGTAAGGCAAC
CCCGCCAGCCTAGCCGGGTCCTCAACGACAGGAGCACGATCATGCGCACCCGTGGCCAGGACCCAACGCT
GCCCGAGATGCGCCGCGTGCGGCTGCTGGAGATGGCGGACGCGATGGATATGTTCTGCCAAGGGTTGGTT
TGCGCATTCACAGTTCTCCGCAAGAATTGATTGGCTCCAATTCTTGGAGTGGTGAATCCGTTAGCGAGGT
GCCGCCGGCTTCCATTCAGGTCGAGGTGGCCCGGCTCCATGCACCGCGACGCAACGCGGGGAGGCAGACA
AGGTATAGGGCGGCGCCTACAATCCATGCCAACCCGTTCCATGTGCTCGCCGAGGCGGCATAAATCGCCG
TGACGATCAGCGGTCCAATGATCGAAGTTAGGCTGGTAAGAGCCGCGAGCGATCCTTGAAGCTGTCCCTG
ATGGTCGTCATCTACCTGCCTGGACAGCATGGCCTGCAACGCGGGCATCCCGATGCCGCCGGAAGCGAGA
AGAATCATAATGGGGAAGGCCATCCAGCCTCGCGTCGCGAACGCCAGCAAGACGTAGCCCAGCGCGTCGG
CCGCCATGCCGGCGATAATGGCCTGCTTCTCGCCGAAACGTTTGGTGGCGGGACCAGTGACGAAGGCTTG
AGCGAGGGCGTGCAAGATTCCGAATACCGCAAGCGACAGGCCGATCATCGTCGCGCTCCAGCGAAAGCGG
TCCTCGCCGAAAATGACCCAGAGCGCTGCCGGCACCTGTCCTACGAGTTGCATGATAAAGAAGACAGTCA
TAAGTGCGGCGACGATAGTCATGCCCCGCGCCCACCGGAAGGAGCTGACTGGGTTGAAGGCTCTCAAGGG
CATCGGTCGAGATCCCGGTGCCTAATGAGTGAGCTAACTTACATTAATTGCGTTGCGCTCACTGCCCGCT
TTCCAGTCGGGAAACCTGTCGTGCCAGCTGCATTAATGAATCGGCCAACGCGCGGGGAGAGGCGGTTTGC
GTATTGGGCGCCAGGGTGGTTTTTCTTTTCACCAGTGAGACGGGCAACAGCTGATTGCCCTTCACCGCCT
GGCCCTGAGAGAGTTGCAGCAAGCGGTCCACGCTGGTTTGCCCCAGCAGGCGAAAATCCTGTTTGATGGT
GGTTAACGGCGGGATATAACATGAGCTGTCTTCGGTATCGTCGTATCCCACTACCGAGATATCCGCACCA
ACGCGCAGCCCGGACTCGGTAATGGCGCGCATTGCGCCCAGCGCCATCTGATCGTTGGCAACCAGCATCG
CAGTGGGAACGATGCCCTCATTCAGCATTTGCATGGTTTGTTGAAAACCGGACATGGCACTCCAGTCGCC
TTCCCGTTCCGCTATCGGCTGAATTTGATTGCGAGTGAGATATTTATGCCAGCCAGCCAGACGCAGACGC
GCCGAGACAGAACTTAATGGGCCCGCTAACAGCGCGATTTGCTGGTGACCCAATGCGACCAGATGCTCCA
CGCCCAGTCGCGTACCGTCTTCATGGGAGAAAATAATACTGTTGATGGGTGTCTGGTCAGAGACATCAAG
AAATAACGCCGGAACATTAGTGCAGGCAGCTTCCACAGCAATGGCATCCTGGTCATCCAGCGGATAGTTA
ATGATCAGCCCACTGACGCGTTGCGCGAGAAGATTGTGCACCGCCGCTTTACAGGCTTCGACGCCGCTTC
GTTCTACCATCGACACCACCACGCTGGCACCCAGTTGATCGGCGCGAGATTTAATCGCCGCGACAATTTG
CGACGGCGCGTGCAGGGCCAGACTGGAGGTGGCAACGCCAATCAGCAACGACTGTTTGCCCGCCAGTTGT
TGTGCCACGCGGTTGGGAATGTAATTCAGCTCCGCCATCGCCGCTTCCACTTTTTCCCGCGTTTTCGCAG
AAACGTGGCTGGCCTGGTTCACCACGCGGGAAACGGTCTGATAAGAGACACCGGCATACTCTGCGACATC
GTATAACGTTACTGGTTTCACATTCACCACCCTGAATTGACTCTCTTCCGGGCGCTATCATGCCATACCG
CGAAAGGTTTTGCGCCATTCGATGGTGTCCGGGATCTCGACGCTCTCCCTTATGCGACTCCTGCATTAGG
AAGCAGCCCAGTAGTAGGTTGAGGCCGTTGAGCACCGCCGCCGCAAGGAATGGTGCATGCAAGGAGATGG
CGCCCAACAGTCCCCCGGCCACGGGGCCTGCCACCATACCCACGCCGAAACAAGCGCTCATGAGCCCGAA
GTGGCGAGCCCGATCTTCCCCATCGGTGATGTCGGCGATATAGGCGCCAGCAACCGCACCTGTGGCGCCG
GTGATGCCGGCCACGATGCGTCCGGCGTAGAGGATCGAGATCTCGATCCCGCGAAATTAATACGACTCAC
TATAGGGGAATTGTGAGCGGATAACAATTCCCCTCTAGAAATAATTTTGTTTAACTTTAAGAAGGAGATA
TACATATGGATGTATTCATGAAAGGACTTTCAAAGGCCAAGGAGGGAGTTGTGGCTGCTGCTGAGAAAAC
CAAACAGGGTGTGGCAGAAGCAGCAGGAAAGACAAAAGAGGGTGTTCTCTATGTAGGCTCCAAAACCAAG
GAGGGAGTGGTGCATGGTGTGGCAACAGTGGCTGAGAAGACCAAAGAGCAAGTGACAAATGTTGGAGGAG
CAGTGGTGACGGGTGTGACAGCAGTAGCCAACAAGACAGTGGAGGGAGCGGGGAGCATTGCAGCAGCCAC
TGGCTTTGTCAAAAAGGACCAGTTGGGCAAGAATGAAGAAGGAGCCCCACAGGAAGGAATTCTGGAAGAT
ATGCCTGTGGATCCTGACAATGAGGCTTATGAAATGCCTTCTGAGGAAGGGTATCAAGACTATGAACCTG
AAGCCTAACATATGGCTAGCATGACTGGTGGACAGCAAATGGGTCGCGGATCCCGGGTACCTCGAGTCGA
CCGATCCGGCTGCTAACAAAGCCCGAAAGGAAGCTGAGTTGGCTGCTGCCACCGCTGAGCAATAACTAGC
ATAACCCCTTGGGGCCTCTAAACGGGTCTTGAGGGGTTTTTTGCTGAAAGGAGGAACTATATCCGGATAT
CCCGCAAGAGGCCCGGCAGTACCGGCATAACCAAGCCTATGCCTACAGCATCCAGGGTGACGGTGCCGAG
GATGACGATGAGCGCATTGTTAGATTTCATACACGGTGCCTGACTGCGTTAGCAATTTAACTGTGATAAA
CTACCGCATTAAAGCTTATCGATGATAAGCTGTCAAACATGAGAATTCTTGAAGACGAAAGGGCCTCGTG
ATACGCCTATTTTTATAGGTTAATGTCATGATAATAATGGTTTCTTAGACGTCAGGTGGCACTTTTCGGG
GAAATGTGCGCGGAACCCCTATTTGTTTATTTTTCTAAATACATTCAAATATGTATCCGCTCATGAGACA
ATAACCCTGATAAATGCTTCAATAATATTGAAAAAGGAAGAGTATGAGTATTCAACATTTCCGTGTCGCC
CTTATTCCCTTTTTTGCGGCATTTTGCCTTCCTGTTTTTGCTCACCCAGAAACGCTGGTGAAAGTAAAAG
ATGCTGAAGATCAGTTGGGTGCACGAGTGGGTTACATCGAACTGGATCTCAACAGCGGTAAGATCCTTGA
GAGTTTTCGCCCCGAAGAACGTTTTCCAATGATGAGCACTTTTAAAGTTCTGCTATGTGGCGCGGTATTA
TCCCGTGTTGACGCCGGGCAAGAGCAACTCGGTCGCCGCATACACTATTCTCAGAATGACTTGGTTGAGT
ACTCACCAGTCACAGAAAAGCATCTTACGGATGGCATGACAGTAAGAGAATTATGCAGTGCTGCCATAAC
CATGAGTGATAACACTGCGGCCAACTTACTTCTGACAACGATCGGAGGACCGAAGGAGCTAACCGCTTTT
TTGCACAACATGGGGGATCATGTAACTCGCCTTGATCGTTGGGAACCGGAGCTGAATGAAGCCATACCAA
ACGACGAGCGTGACACCACGATGCCTGCAGCAATGGCAACAACGTTGCGCAAACTATTAACTGGCGAACT
ACTTACTCTAGCTTCCCGGCAACAATTAATAGACTGGATGGAGGCGGATAAAGTTGCAGGACCACTTCTG
CGCTCGGCCCTTCCGGCTGGCTGGTTTATTGCTGATAAATCTGGAGCCGGTGAGCGTGGGTCTCGCGGTA
TCATTGCAGCACTGGGGCCAGATGGTAAGCCCTCCCGTATCGTAGTTATCTACACGACGGGGAGTCAGGC
AACTATGGATGAACGAAATAGACAGATCGCTGAGATAGGTGCCTCACTGATTAAGCATTGGTAACTGTCA
GACCAAGTTTACTCATATATACTTTAGATTGATTTAAAACTTCATTTTTAATTTAAAAGGATCTAGGTGA
AGATCCTTTTTGATAATCTCATGACCAAAATCC
Features (pLannotate 1.2.2; 20 found; start..end, strand, type, name):
     62..649     +  rep_origin     ori: high-copy-number ColE1/pMB1/pBR322/pUC origin of replication
    835..974     -  misc_feature   bom: basis of mobility region from pBR322
   1076..1267    -  CDS            rop: Rop protein, which maintains plasmids at low copy number; rop
   1284..1664    +  CDS            YPB1_ECOLX: Protein predicted: Swiss-Prot protein existence level 4. From Escherichia coli.
   1906..2530    -  CDS            TcR (fragment): tetracycline efflux protein; tet; confers resistance to tetracycline
   2545..2566    -  protein_bind   CAP binding site: CAP binding activates transcription in the presence of cAMP. E. coli catabolite activator protein
   2579..3661    -  CDS            lacI: lac repressor; lacI; The lac repressor binds to the lac operator to inhibit transcription in E. coli. This inhibition can be relieved by adding lactose or isopropyl-β-D-thiogalactopyranoside (IPTG).
   3662..3739    -  promoter       lacI promoter: lacI
   3747..4026    -  CDS            TcR (fragment): tetracycline efflux protein; tet; confers resistance to tetracycline
   4048..4066    +  promoter       T7 promoter: promoter for bacteriophage T7 RNA polymerase
   4067..4091    +  protein_bind   lac operator: The lac repressor binds to the lac operator to inhibit transcription in E. coli. This inhibition can be relieved by adding lactose or isopropyl-β-D-thiogalactopyranoside (IPTG). lac repressor encoded by lacI
   4106..4128    +  RBS            RBS: efficient ribosome binding site from bacteriophage T7 gene 10 (Olins and Rangwala, 1989)
   4136..4555    +  CDS            SNCA: SYUA_HUMAN - Also known as NACP, PARK1. Experimental evidence at protein level: Swiss-Prot protein existence level 1. Neuronal protein that plays several roles in synaptic activity such as regulation of synaptic vesicle trafficking and subsequent neurotransmitter release. Participates as a monomer in synaptic vesicle exocytosis by enhancing vesicle priming, fusion and dilation of exocytotic fusion pores (PubMed:28288128, PubMed:30404828). Mechanistically, acts by increasing local Ca(2+) release from microdomains which is essential for the enhancement of ATP-induced exocytosis (PubMed:30404828)
   4562..4594    +  CDS            T7 tag (gene 10 leader): leader peptide from bacteriophage T7 gene 10 promotes efficient translation in E. coli
   4629..4678    +  CDS            SET1 (fragment): solubility-enhancement tag derived from T7 phage gene 10B
   4686..4733    +  terminator     T7 terminator: transcription terminator for bacteriophage T7 RNA polymerase
   4756..4860    -  CDS            TcR (fragment): tetracycline efflux protein; tet; confers resistance to tetracycline
   4908..4936    -  promoter       tet promoter: E. coli promoter for tetracycline efflux protein gene
   5049..5153    +  promoter       AmpR promoter: bla
   5154..6014    +  CDS            AmpR: β-lactamase; bla; confers resistance to ampicillin, carbenicillin, and related antibiotics
