[The description below was written by a language model from this plasmid's Addgene catalogue record and pLannotate feature annotations shown in this document.]
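Description:
pET11a asyn Q79N (TAC-->TAT) is a bacterial expression plasmid built on the Novagen pET11a backbone for producing a mutant form of human alpha-synuclein (SNCA) in E. coli. The sequenced record is 6,123 nt. It replicates from a pBR322-type ColE1/pMB1 origin accompanied by the bom mobility region and the rop gene, which normally holds such plasmids at a lower copy number, although the catalogue lists copy number as unknown. Selection is by ampicillin, through a β-lactamase gene driven by its own promoter. Several fragments of the tetracycline efflux gene and the tet promoter are annotated, but these are disrupted remnants of the pBR322 ancestry and are not a usable marker.

The expression cassette follows the standard T7lac arrangement. A T7 promoter is followed immediately by a lac operator, then the strong ribosome binding site from phage T7 gene 10, the 420-nt alpha-synuclein coding sequence and a T7 terminator. The plasmid also carries lacI with its own promoter, so lac repressor keeps the cassette silent until IPTG or lactose is added in a host that supplies T7 RNA polymerase. The T7 tag and a solubility-tag fragment are annotated downstream of the SNCA reading frame. They appear to be residual vector sequence rather than fused tags, which suggests the protein is made untagged, although the record does not say so explicitly.

The insert carries the Q79N substitution. The "TAC-->TAT" in the name indicates a separate codon change, presumably a silent tyrosine change since both codons encode tyrosine, but its position and rationale are not given. The stated purpose is bacterial expression of the mutant protein. The cloning method is not recorded.
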