Addgene plasmid #105733: pET11a asyn Q79N (TAC-->TAT)
Purpose: Bacterial expression of mutant human alpha synuclein
Depositing lab: Hilal Lashuel. Depositing organization: Swiss Federal Institute of Technology (EPFL).
Backbone
  Vector backbone: pET11a
  Backbone manufacturer: Novagen
  Backbone size w/o insert (bp): 5677
  Vector type: Bacterial Expression
Growth in bacteria
  Bacterial resistance: Ampicillin, 100 μg/mL
  Growth temperature: 37°C
  Growth strain: DH5alpha
  Copy number: Unknown
Gene/Insert
  Gene/Insert name: alpha-synuclein Q79N (TAC-->TAT)
  Species: H. sapiens (human)
  Mutation: Q79N
  Entrez Gene: SNCA (a.k.a. NACP, PARK1, PARK4, PD1)
  Promoter: T7
  Cloning method: Unknown
  Sequencing primers: 5′ T7 (TAATACGACTCACTATAGG); 3′ T7 term (CCGCTGAGCAATAACTAGC)
Terms and licenses: Academic/Nonprofit Terms; Industry Terms: Not Available to Industry
How to cite: pET11a asyn Q79N (TAC-->TAT) was a gift from Hilal Lashuel (Addgene plasmid # 105733 ; http://n2t.net/addgene:105733 ; RRID:Addgene_105733)
