>Addgene plasmid #105733 | pET11a asyn Q79N (TAC-->TAT) | depositor partial sequence | sequence record 200209 | sequencing results
ATTTTGTTTAACTTTAAGAAGGAGATATACATATGGATGTATTCATGAAAGGACTTTCAAAGGCCAAGGA
GGGAGTTGTGGCTGCTGCTGAGAAAACCAAACAGGGTGTGGCAGAAGCAGCAGGAAAGACAAAAGAGGGT
GTTCTCTATGTAGGCTCCAAAACCAAGGAGGGAGTGGTGCATGGTGTGGCAACAGTGGCTGAGAAGACCA
AAGAGCAAGTGACAAATGTTGGAGGAGCAGTGGTGACGGGTGTGACAGCAGTAGCCAACAAGACAGTGGA
GGGAGCGGGGAGCATTGCAGCAGCCACTGGCTTTGTCAAAAAGGACCAGTTGGGCAAGAATGAAGAAGGA
GCCCCACAGGAAGGAATTCTGGAAGATATGCCTGTGGATCCTGACAATGAGGCTTATGAAATGCCTTCTG
AGGAAGGGTATCAAGACTATGAACCTGAAGCCTAACATATGGCTAGCATGACTGGTGGACAGCAAATGGG
TCGCGGATCCCGGGTACCTCGAGTCGACCGATCCGGCTGCTAACAAAGCCCGAAAGGAAGCTGAGTTGGC
TGCTGCCACCGCTGAGCAATAACTAGCATAACCCCTTGGGGCCTCTAAACGGGTCTTGAGGGGTTTTTTG
CTGAAAGGAGGAACTATATCCGGATATCCCGCAAGAGGCCCGGCAGTACCGGCATAACCAAGCCTATGCC
TACAGCATCCAGGGTGACGGTGCCGAGGATGACGATGAGCGCATTGTTAGATTTCATACACGGTGCCTGA
CTGCGTTAGCAATTTAACTGTGATAAACTACCGCATTAAAGCTTATCGATGATAAGCTGTCAAACATGAG
AATTCTTGAAGACGAAAGGGCCTCGTGATACGCCTATTTTTATAGGTTAATGTCATGATAATAATGGTTT
CTTAGACGTCAGGTGGCACTTTTCGGGGAAATGTGCGCGGAACCCCTATTTGTTTATTTTTCTAAATACA
TTCAAATATGTATCCGCTCATGAGACAATAACCCTGATAAATGCTTCAAT
